>Addgene plasmid #159390 | pET28a 6xHis PreScission SARS-CoV-2 nsp13 | addgene full sequence | sequence record 310625 | Addgene NGS Result
TGTTGATGGGTGTCTGGTCAGAGACATCAAGAAATAACGCCGGAACATTAGTGCAGGCAGCTTCCACAGC
AATGGCATCCTGGTCATCCAGCGGATAGTTAATGATCAGCCCACTGACGCGTTGCGCGAGAAGATTGTGC
ACCGCCGCTTTACAGGCTTCGACGCCGCTTCGTTCTACCATCGACACCACCACGCTGGCACCCAGTTGAT
CGGCGCGAGATTTAATCGCCGCGACAATTTGCGACGGCGCGTGCAGGGCCAGACTGGAGGTGGCAACGCC
AATCAGCAACGACTGTTTGCCCGCCAGTTGTTGTGCCACGCGGTTGGGAATGTAATTCAGCTCCGCCATC
GCCGCTTCCACTTTTTCCCGCGTTTTCGCAGAAACGTGGCTGGCCTGGTTCACCACGCGGGAAACGGTCT
GATAAGAGACACCGGCATACTCTGCGACATCGTATAACGTTACTGGTTTCACATTCACCACCCTGAATTG
ACTCTCTTCCGGGCGCTATCATGCCATACCGCGAAAGGTTTTGCGCCATTCGATGGTGTCCGGGATCTCG
ACGCTCTCCCTTATGCGACTCCTGCATTAGGAAGCAGCCCAGTAGTAGGTTGAGGCCGTTGAGCACCGCC
GCCGCAAGGAATGGTGCATGCAAGGAGATGGCGCCCAACAGTCCCCCGGCCACGGGGCCTGCCACCATAC
CCACGCCGAAACAAGCGCTCATGAGCCCGAAGTGGCGAGCCCGATCTTCCCCATCGGTGATGTCGGCGAT
ATAGGCGCCAGCAACCGCACCTGTGGCGCCGGTGATGCCGGCCACGATGCGTCCGGCGTAGAGGATCGAG
ATCTCGATCCCGCGAAATTAATACGACTCACTATAGGGGAATTGTGAGCGGATAACAATTCCCCTCTAGA
AATAATTTTGTTTAACTTTAAGAAGGAGATATACCATGGGCAGCAGCCATCATCATCATCATCACAGCAG
CGGCCTGGAGGTGCTGTTCCAGGGACCTCATATGGCTGTGGGTGCCTGCGTCCTGTGCAACTCTCAGACT
TCTCTGAGGTGCGGTGCTTGCATCAGGCGTCCCTTCCTGTGCTGCAAGTGCTGCTACGACCACGTCATCT
CTACTTCACACAAGCTGGTGCTGTCCGTCAACCCATACGTGTGCAACGCTCCTGGTTGCGACGTGACTGA
CGTCACCCAGCTGTACCTGGGTGGCATGTCCTACTACTGCAAGAGCCACAAGCCTCCCATCAGCTTCCCA
CTGTGCGCCAACGGTCAGGTGTTCGGCCTGTACAAGAACACCTGCGTGGGTTCTGACAACGTCACTGACT
TCAACGCTATCGCCACCTGCGACTGGACTAACGCTGGCGACTACATCCTGGCCAACACTTGCACCGAACG
TCTGAAGCTGTTCGCTGCCGAGACCCTGAAGGCTACTGAGGAAACCTTCAAGCTGTCATACGGAATCGCC
ACTGTGAGAGAGGTCCTGTCTGACCGCGAACTGCACCTGTCATGGGAGGTCGGCAAGCCTAGGCCACCTC
TGAACAGAAACTACGTGTTCACCGGCTACCGTGTCACTAAGAACTCCAAGGTGCAGATCGGAGAGTACAC
CTTCGAAAAGGGCGACTACGGAGACGCTGTGGTCTACAGGGGCACCACTACCTACAAGCTGAACGTGGGA
GACTACTTCGTCCTGACTTCCCACACCGTGATGCCACTGAGCGCCCCTACTCTGGTCCCCCAGGAACACT
ACGTGCGCATCACCGGCCTGTACCCAACTCTGAACATCAGCGACGAGTTCTCCAGCAACGTCGCTAACTA
CCAGAAAGTGGGTATGCAGAAGTACTCTACCCTGCAGGGTCCTCCTGGAACTGGCAAGTCACACTTCGCT
ATCGGACTGGCCCTGTACTACCCTTCCGCTAGAATCGTCTACACTGCTTGCTCTCACGCTGCTGTGGACG
CTCTGTGCGAAAAGGCCCTGAAGTACCTGCCCATCGACAAGTGCTCACGCATCATCCCAGCTAGGGCCAG
AGTCGAATGCTTCGACAAGTTCAAGGTGAACTCCACCCTGGAGCAGTACGTGTTCTGCACTGTCAACGCT
CTGCCCGAAACTACCGCCGACATCGTGGTCTTCGACGAGATCTCTATGGCTACCAACTACGACCTGTCAG
TGGTCAACGCTCGCCTGCGTGCCAAGCACTACGTCTACATCGGAGACCCTGCTCAGCTGCCTGCCCCCAG
AACTCTGCTGACCAAGGGTACTCTGGAGCCAGAATACTTCAACTCTGTGTGCCGCCTGATGAAGACCATC
GGACCAGACATGTTCCTGGGTACTTGCAGGAGATGCCCTGCTGAAATCGTGGACACCGTCTCTGCCCTGG
TGTACGACAACAAGCTGAAGGCTCACAAGGACAAGTCAGCCCAGTGCTTCAAGATGTTCTACAAGGGCGT
GATCACCCACGACGTCTCTTCAGCCATCAACCGTCCTCAGATCGGAGTGGTCCGCGAGTTCCTGACTCGT
AACCCTGCTTGGAGGAAGGCCGTCTTCATCTCTCCCTACAACTCACAGAACGCTGTGGCCTCCAAGATCC
TGGGACTGCCCACTCAGACCGTCGACTCCAGCCAGGGTAGCGAATACGACTACGTGATCTTCACCCAGAC
TACCGAGACTGCTCACTCTTGCAACGTGAACCGTTTCAACGTCGCTATCACCAGGGCCAAGGTCGGCATC
CTGTGCATCATGTCCGACAGGGACCTGTACGACAAGCTGCAGTTCACCAGCCTGGAGATCCCTCGCCGTA
ACGTGGCCACTCTGCAGTAACTCGAGCACCACCACCACCACCACTGAGATCCGGCTGCTAACAAAGCCCG
AAAGGAAGCTGAGTTGGCTGCTGCCACCGCTGAGCAATAACTAGCATAACCCCTTGGGGCCTCTAAACGG
GTCTTGAGGGGTTTTTTGCTGAAAGGAGGAACTATATCCGGATTGGCGAATGGG
[124 nt withheld, positions 2995-3118]
C
[91 nt withheld, positions 3120-3210]
A
[49 nt withheld, positions 3212-3260]
CCTTTGACGTTGGAGTCCACGTTCTTT
[37 nt withheld, positions 3288-3324]
ACCCTATCTCGGTCTATTCTTTTGATTTATAAGGGATTTTGCCGATTTCGGCCTATTGGTTAAAAAATGA
GCTGATTTAACAAAAATTTAACGCGAATTTTAACAAAATATTAACGCTTACAATTTAGGTGGCACTTTTC
GGGGAAATGTGCGCGGAACCCCTATTTGTTTATTTTTCTAAATACATTCAAATATGTATCCGCTCATGAA
TTAATTCTTAGAAAAACTCATCGAGCATCAAATGAAACTGCAATTTATTCATATCAGGATTATCAATACC
ATATTTTTGAAAAAGCCGTTTCTGTAATGAAGGAGAAAACTCACCGAGGCAGTTCCATAGGATGGCAAGA
TCCTGGTATCGGTCTGCGATTCCGACTCGTCCAACATCAATACAACCTATTAATTTCCCCTCGTCAAAAA
TAAGGTTATCAAGTGAGAAATCACCATGAGTGACGACTGAATCCGGTGAGAATGGCAAAAGTTTATGCAT
TTCTTTCCAGACTTGTTCAACAGGCCAGCCATTACGCTCGTCATCAAAATCACTCGCATCAACCAAACCG
TTATTCATTCGTGATTGCGCCTGAGCGAGACGAAATACGCGATCGCTGTTAAAAGGACAATTACAAACAG
GAATCGAATGCAACCGGCGCAGGAACACTGCCAGCGCATCAACAATATTTTCACCTGAATCAGGATATTC
TTCTAATACCTGGAATGCTGTTTTCCCGGGGATCGCAGTGGTGAGTAACCATGCATCATCAGGAGTACGG
ATAAAATGCTTGATGGTCGGAAGAGGCATAAATTCCGTCAGCCAGTTTAGTCTGACCATCTCATCTGTAA
CATCATTGGCAACGCTACCTTTGCCATGTTTCAGAAACAACTCTGGCGCATCGGGCTTCCCATACAATCG
ATAGATTGTCGCACCTGATTGCCCGACATTATCGCGAGCCCATTTATACCCATATAAATCAGCATCCATG
TTGGAATTTAATCGCGGCCTAGAGCAAGACGTTTCCCGTTGAATATGGCTCATAACACCCCTTGTATTAC
TGTTTATGTAAGCAGACAGTTTTATTGTTCATGACCAAAATCCCTTAACGTGAGTTTTCGTTCCACTGAG
CGTCAGACCCCGTAGAAAAGATCAAAGGATCTTCTTGAGATCCTTTTTTTCTGCGCGTAATCTGCTGCTT
GCAAACAAAAAAACCACCGCTACCAGCGGTGGTTTGTTTGCCGGATCAAGAGCTACCAACTCTTTTTCCG
AAGGTAACTGGCTTCAGCAGAGCGCAGATACCAAATACTGTCCTTCTAGTGTAGCCGTAGTTAGGCCACC
ACTTCAAGAACTCTGTAGCACCGCCTACATACCTCGCTCTGCTAATCCTGTTACCAGTGGCTGCTGCCAG
TGGCGATAAGTCGTGTCTTACCGGGTTGGACTCAAGACGATAGTTACCGGATAAGGCGCAGCGGTCGGGC
TGAACGGGGGGTTCGTGCACACAGCCCAGCTTGGAGCGAACGACCTACACCGAACTGAGATACCTACAGC
GTGAGCTATGAGAAAGCGCCACGCTTCCCGAAGGGAGAAAGGCGGACAGGTATCCGGTAAGCGGCAGGGT
CGGAACAGGAGAGCGCACGAGGGAGCTTCCAGGGGGAAACGCCTGGTATCTTTATAGTCCTGTCGGGTTT
CGCCACCTCTGACTTGAGCGTCGATTTTTGTGATGCTCGTCAGGGGGGCGGAGCCTATGGAAAAACGCCA
GCAACGCGGCCTTTTTACGGTTCCTGGCCTTTTGCTGGCCTTTTGCTCACATGTTCTTTCCTGCGTTATC
CCCTGATTCTGTGGATAACCGTATTACCGCCTTTGAGTGAGCTGATACCGCTCGCCGCAGCCGAACGACC
GAGCGCAGCGAGTCAGTGAGCGAGGAAGCGGAAGAGCGCCTGATGCGGTATTTTCTCCTTACGCATCTGT
GCGGTATTTCACACCGCAATGGTGCACTCTCAGTACAATCTGCTCTGATGCCGCATAGTTAAGCCAGTAT
ACACTCCGCTATCGCTACGTGACTGGGTCATGGCTGCGCCCCGACACCCGCCAACACCCGCTGACGCGCC
CTGACGGGCTTGTCTGCTCCCGGCATCCGCTTACAGACAAGCTGTGACCGTCTCCGGGAGCTGCATGTGT
CAGAGGTTTTCACCGTCATCACCGAAACGCGCGAGGCAGCTGCGGTAAAGCTCATCAGCGTGGTCGTGAA
GCGATTCACAGATGTCTGCCTGTTCATCCGCGTCCAGCTCGTTGAGTTTCTCCAGAAGCGTTAATGTCTG
GCTTCTGATAAAGCGGGCCATGTTAAGGGCGGTTTTTTCCTGTTTGGTCACTGATGCCTCCGTGTAAGGG
GGATTTCTGTTCATGGGGGTAATGATACCGATGAAACGAGAGAGGATGCTCACGATACGGGTTACTGATG
ATGAACATGCCCGGTTACTGGAACGTTGTGAGGGTAAACAACTGGCGGTATGGATGCGGCGGGACCAGAG
AAAAATCACTCAGGGTCAATGCCAGCGCTTCGTTAATACAGATGTAGGTGTTCCACAGGGTAGCCAGCAG
CATCCTGCGATGCAGATCCGGAACATAATGGTGCAGGGCGCTGACTTCCGCGTTTCCAGACTTTACGAAA
CACGGAAACCGAAGACCATTCATGTTGTTGCTCAGGTCGCAGACGTTTTGCAGCAGCAGTCGCTTCACGT
TCGCTCGCGTATCGGTGATTCATTCTGCTAACCAGTAAGGCAACCCCGCCAGCCTAGCCGGGTCCTCAAC
GACAGGAGCACGATCATGCGCACCCGTGGGGCCGCCATGCCGGCGATAATGGCCTGCTTCTCGCCGAAAC
GTTTGGTGGCGGGACCAGTGACGAAGGCTTGAGCGAGGGCGTGCAAGATTCCGAATACCGCAAGCGACAG
GCCGATCATCGTCGCGCTCCAGCGAAAGCGGTCCTCGCCGAAAATGACCCAGAGCGCTGCCGGCACCTGT
CCTACGAGTTGCATGATAAAGAAGACAGTCATAAGTGCGGCGACGATAGTCATGCCCCGCGCCCACCGGA
AGGAGCTGACTGGGTTGAAGGCTCTCAAGGGCATCGGTCGAGATCCCGGTGCCTAATGAGTGAGCTAACT
TACATTAATTGCGTTGCGCTCACTGCCCGCTTTCCAGTCGGGAAACCTGTCGTGCCAGCTGCATTAATGA
ATCGGCCAACGCGCGGGGAGAGGCGGTTTGCGTATTGGGCGCCAGGGTGGTTTTTCTTTTCACCAGTGAG
ACGGGCAACAGCTGATTGCCCTTCACCGCCTGGCCCTGAGAGAGTTGCAGCAAGCGGTCCACGCTGGTTT
GCCCCAGCAGGCGAAAATCCTGTTTGATGGTGGTTAACGGCGGGATATAACATGAGCTGTCTTCGGTATC
GTCGTATCCCACTACCGAGATATCCGCACCAACGCGCAGCCCGGACTCGGTAATGGCGCGCATTGCGCCC
AGCGCCATCTGATCGTTGGCAACCAGCATCGCAGTGGGAACGATGCCCTCATTCAGCATTTGCATGGTTT
GTTGAAAACCGGACATGGCACTCCAGTCGCCTTCCCGTTCCGCTATCGGCTGAATTTGATTGCGAGTGAG
ATATTTATGCCAGCCAGCCAGACGCAGACGCGCCGAGACAGAACTTAATGGGCCCGCTAACAGCGCGATT
TGCTGGTGACCCAATGCGACCAGATGCTCCACGCCCAGTCGCGTACCGTCTTCATGGGAGAAAATAATAC
Features (pLannotate 1.2.2; 20 found; start..end, strand, type, name):
    473..550     -  promoter       lacI promoter: lacI
    558..837     -  CDS            TcR (fragment): tetracycline efflux protein; tet; confers resistance to tetracycline
    859..877     +  promoter       T7 promoter: promoter for bacteriophage T7 RNA polymerase
    878..902     +  protein_bind   lac operator: The lac repressor binds to the lac operator to inhibit transcription in E. coli. This inhibition can be relieved by adding lactose or isopropyl-β-D-thiogalactopyranoside (IPTG). lac repressor encoded by lacI
    917..939     +  RBS            RBS: efficient ribosome binding site from bacteriophage T7 gene 10 (Olins and Rangwala, 1989)
    958..974     +  CDS            capTEV™ (fragment): composite tag for in vivo biotinylation, TEV protease cleavage, and 6xHis tagging
   1006..2817    +  CDS            rep (fragment): R1AB_SARS - Experimental evidence at protein level: Swiss-Prot protein existence level 1. [2'-O-methyltransferase]: Methyltransferase that mediates mRNA cap 2'-O-ribose methylation to the 5'-cap structure of viral mRNAs. N7-methyl guanosine cap is a prerequisite for binding of nsp16. Therefore plays an essential role in viral mRNAs cap methylation which is essential to evade immune system. From Severe acute respiratory syndrome coronavirus (SARS-CoV).
   2827..2844    +  CDS            9xHis (fragment): 9xHis affinity tag
   2854..2903    +  CDS            SET1 (fragment): solubility-enhancement tag derived from T7 phage gene 10B
   2911..2958    +  terminator     T7 terminator: transcription terminator for bacteriophage T7 RNA polymerase
   2995..3423    +  rep_origin     f1 ori (sequence partly withheld): f1 bacteriophage origin of replication; arrow indicates direction of (+) strand synthesis
   3476..3533    +  promoter       AmpR promoter (fragment): bla
   3542..4357    -  CDS            KanR: aminoglycoside phosphotransferase; aph(3')-Ia; confers resistance to kanamycin in bacteria or G418 (Geneticin®) in eukaryotes
   4479..5067    +  rep_origin     ori: high-copy-number ColE1/pMB1/pBR322/pUC origin of replication
   5253..5392    -  misc_feature   bom: basis of mobility region from pBR322
   5494..5685    -  CDS            rop: Rop protein, which maintains plasmids at low copy number; rop
   5702..6082    +  CDS            YPB1_ECOLX: Protein predicted: Swiss-Prot protein existence level 4. From Escherichia coli.
   6154..6445    -  CDS            TcR (fragment): tetracycline efflux protein; tet; confers resistance to tetracycline
   6460..6481    -  protein_bind   CAP binding site: CAP binding activates transcription in the presence of cAMP. E. coli catabolite activator protein
   6494..472     -  CDS            lacI (across the origin): lac repressor; lacI; The lac repressor binds to the lac operator to inhibit transcription in E. coli. This inhibition can be relieved by adding lactose or isopropyl-β-D-thiogalactopyranoside (IPTG).
