[The description below was written by a language model from this plasmid's Addgene catalogue record and pLannotate feature annotations shown in this document.]
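Description:
pET28a 6xHis PreScission SARS-CoV-2 nsp13 is a bacterial expression plasmid of about 7.1 kb built on the Novagen pET28a backbone. It replicates in E. coli from a pBR322-type ColE1 origin accompanied by the bom region and the rop gene, which together keep it at the low copy number listed in the record. It is selected with kanamycin through an aminoglycoside phosphotransferase (KanR) gene. An f1 phage origin is also present, along with backbone remnants that the automated annotation flags as tetracycline-resistance fragments.

The payload is an 1,812 bp coding sequence for nsp13, the SARS-CoV-2 helicase, cloned between NdeI and XhoI sites that both remain intact. The annotation tool matches this region to the SARS-CoV replicase polyprotein (the attached methyltransferase text is generic to that polyprotein entry, not to nsp13). The depositor notes that the sequence was codon-optimised commercially for insect cells, even though the vector drives expression in bacteria. Transcription comes from a T7 promoter with an adjacent lac operator, followed by the T7 gene 10 ribosome binding site and ending at the T7 terminator. The plasmid-borne lacI gene supplies repressor, so expression is IPTG-inducible in hosts that provide T7 RNA polymerase. The protein carries an N-terminal His6 tag followed by an HRV 3C/PreScission protease site, allowing metal-affinity purification and subsequent tag removal. A short His-tag sequence annotated downstream of the insert is the backbone's C-terminal tag; the record does not state whether it is translated. The associated publication concerns helicase–polymerase coupling in the viral replication–transcription complex, consistent with use for producing recombinant nsp13 for structural and biochemical studies.
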