Addgene plasmid #159390: pET28a 6xHis PreScission SARS-CoV-2 nsp13
Purpose: Expresses the SARS-CoV-2 nsp13 protein with an N-terminal His6 tag followed by an HRV 3C/PreScission cleavage site.
Depositing lab: Tarun Kapoor. Depositing organization: Rockefeller University. Publication: Structural Basis for Helicase-Polymerase Coupling in the SARS-CoV-2 Replication-Transcription Complex. Chen J, Malone B, Llewellyn E, Grasso M, Shelton PMM, Olinares PDB, Maruthi K, Eng ET, Vatandaslar H, Chait BT, Kapoor TM, Darst SA, Campbell EA. Cell. 2020 Sep 17;182(6):1560-1573.e13. doi: 10.1016/j.cell.2020.07.033. Epub 2020 Jul 28. PubMed 32783916.
Backbone
  Vector backbone: pET28a
  Backbone manufacturer: Novagen
  Backbone size w/o insert (bp): 5297
  Total vector size (bp): 7108
  Vector type: Bacterial Expression
Growth in bacteria
  Bacterial resistance: Kanamycin, 50 μg/mL
  Growth temperature: 37°C
  Growth strain: DH5alpha
  Copy number: Low Copy
Gene/Insert
  Gene/Insert name: N-terminal His tag PreScission SARS-CoV-2 nsp13, optimized for insect cell expression
  Species: SARS-CoV-2
  Insert size (bp): 1812
  GenBank ID: MT121215.1
  Promoter: T7
  Tag / fusion protein: His6 tag (N terminal on backbone)
  Cloning method: Restriction Enzyme; 5′ cloning site NdeI (not destroyed); 3′ cloning site XhoI (not destroyed)
  Sequencing primers: 5′ TAATACGACTCACTATAGGG; 3′ GCTAGTTATTGCTCAGCGG
Resource information
  A portion of this plasmid was derived from a plasmid made by: GenScript
Terms and licenses: Academic/Nonprofit Terms; Industry Terms: Not Available to Industry
Depositor comments: Protein sequence was optimized by GenScript for insect cell expression using the OptimumGene Codon Optimization Analysis. Please visit https://doi.org/10.1101/2020.07.08.194084 for bioRxiv preprint.
How to cite: pET28a 6xHis PreScission SARS-CoV-2 nsp13 was a gift from Tarun Kapoor (Addgene plasmid # 159390 ; http://n2t.net/addgene:159390 ; RRID:Addgene_159390)
